Addgene plasmid #183887: pX459-HypaCas9-MYH10_sgRNA
Purpose: pX459V2.0-HypaCas9 plasmid with MYH10 sgRNA for N-terminal tagging of myosin heavy chain 10 in human cells.
Depositing lab: Alisa Piekny. Depositing organization: Concordia University. Publication: Cytokinetic diversity in mammalian cells is revealed by the characterization of endogenous anillin, Ect2 and RhoA. Husser MC, Ozugergin I, Resta T, Martin VJJ, Piekny AJ. Open Biol. 2022 Nov;12(11):220247. doi: 10.1098/rsob.220247. Epub 2022 Nov 23. PubMed 36416720.
Backbone
  Vector backbone: pX459V2.0-HypaCas9
  Total vector size (bp): 9178
  Vector type: Mammalian Expression, CRISPR
  Selectable markers: Puromycin
Growth in bacteria
  Bacterial resistance: Ampicillin, 100 μg/mL
  Growth temperature: 37°C
  Growth strain: NEB Stable
  Copy number: High Copy
Gene/Insert
  Gene/Insert name: MYH10 sgRNA spacer (alt name: Myosin heavy chain 10)
  gRNA/shRNA sequence: GTTCTCTGCGCCATTGTAAA
  Species: H. sapiens (human)
  Entrez Gene: MYH10 (a.k.a. NMMHC-IIB, NMMHCB)
  Promoter: U6
  Cloning method: Restriction Enzyme; 5′ cloning site BbsI (destroyed during cloning); 3′ cloning site BbsI (destroyed during cloning)
  Sequencing primers: 5′ gagggcctatttcccatgattcc; 3′ ggccatttaccgtaagttatgtaacg
Terms and licenses: Academic/Nonprofit Terms; Industry Terms: Not Available to Industry
How to cite: pX459-HypaCas9-MYH10_sgRNA was a gift from Alisa Piekny (Addgene plasmid # 183887 ; http://n2t.net/addgene:183887 ; RRID:Addgene_183887)
