[The description below was written by a language model from this plasmid's Addgene catalogue record and pLannotate feature annotations shown in this document.]
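Description:
pX459-HypaCas9-MYH10_sgRNA is an all-in-one mammalian CRISPR expression plasmid of about 9.2 kb, built on the pX459V2.0-HypaCas9 backbone. It delivers both a guide RNA and a Cas9 nuclease to human cells by transfection. In bacteria it is maintained at high copy through a ColE1/pUC-type origin and selected with ampicillin (AmpR, β-lactamase). An f1 phage origin is also present, along with short annotated fragments of bom and rop that are backbone remnants. A single AAV2 ITR is annotated downstream of the expression cassette. With only one repeat detected, the record gives no indication that the plasmid is meant for AAV packaging.

The guide cassette uses the human U6 RNA polymerase III promoter to drive a spacer targeting human MYH10 (myosin heavy chain 10, non-muscle myosin IIB). The spacer was cloned into BbsI sites that were destroyed in the process, and it is fused to the Streptococcus pyogenes gRNA scaffold. A second cassette uses a CMV enhancer, chicken β-actin promoter and hybrid intron to express S. pyogenes Cas9, which the annotation tool splits into N- and C-terminal portions that are contiguous here. According to the backbone name this is the HypaCas9 variant, a high-fidelity form of Cas9, although the specific mutations are not annotated. Cas9 carries a C-terminal nucleoplasmin NLS and is followed by a puromycin N-acetyltransferase coding sequence and a bGH polyadenylation signal, which allows transfected cells to be enriched with puromycin. The element linking Cas9 to PuroR is not annotated in the feature table.

The stated purpose is to cut near the start of the MYH10 coding region so that an N-terminal tag can be introduced at the endogenous locus in human cells. The plasmid does not contain a repair template, so one would presumably have to be supplied separately.
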