Features (pLannotate 1.2.2; 19 found; start..end, strand, type, name):
      1..241     +  promoter       U6 promoter: RNA polymerase III promoter for human U6 snRNA
    271..346     +  misc_RNA       gRNA scaffold: guide RNA scaffold for the Streptococcus pyogenes CRISPR/Cas9 system
    353..396     +  misc_RNA       gRNA scaffold (fragment): guide RNA scaffold for the Streptococcus pyogenes CRISPR/Cas9 system
    443..728     +  enhancer       CMV enhancer: human cytomegalovirus immediate early enhancer; contains an 18-bp deletion relative to the standard CMV enhancer
    730..1007    +  promoter       chicken β-actin promoter: No description available
   1008..1235    +  intron         hybrid intron: hybrid between chicken β-actin (CBA) and minute virus of mice (MMV) introns (Gray et al., 2011)
   1373..2974    +  CDS            Cas9(N): N-terminal portion of Streptococcus pyogenes Cas9 (Zetsche et al., 2015)
   2975..5473    +  CDS            Cas9(C): C-terminal portion of Streptococcus pyogenes Cas9 (Zetsche et al., 2015)
   5474..5521    +  CDS            nucleoplasmin NLS: bipartite nuclear localization signal from nucleoplasmin
   5591..6190    +  CDS            PuroR (fragment): puromycin N-acetyltransferase; pac from Streptomyces; confers resistance to puromycin
   6224..6335    +  polyA_signal   bGH poly(A) signal: bovine growth hormone polyadenylation signal
   6440..6580    +  repeat_region  AAV2 ITR: inverted terminal repeat of adeno-associated virus serotype 2 inverted
   6585..6636    -  misc_feature   bom (fragment): basis of mobility region from pBR322
   6655..7110    +  rep_origin     f1 ori (sequence partly withheld): f1 bacteriophage origin of replication; arrow indicates direction of (+) strand synthesis
   7111..7160    -  misc_feature   bom (fragment): basis of mobility region from pBR322
   7262..7297    -  CDS            rop (fragment): Rop protein, which maintains plasmids at low copy number; rop
   7392..7496    +  promoter       AmpR promoter: bla
   7497..8357    +  CDS            AmpR: β-lactamase; bla; confers resistance to ampicillin, carbenicillin, and related antibiotics
   8528..9116    +  rep_origin     ori: high-copy-number ColE1/pMB1/pBR322/pUC origin of replication
>Addgene plasmid #183887 | pX459-HypaCas9-MYH10_sgRNA | addgene full sequence | sequence record 362417 | Addgene NGS Result
GAGGGCCTATTTCCCATGATTCCTTCATATTTGCATATACGATACAAGGCTGTTAGAGAGATAATTGGAA
TTAATTTGACTGTAAACACAAAGATATTAGTACAAAATACGTGACGTAGAAAGTAATAATTTCTTGGGTA
GTTTGCAGTTTTAAAATTATGTTTTAAAATGGACTATCATATGCTTACCGTAACTTGAAAGTATTTCGAT
TTCTTGGCTTTATATATCTTGTGGAAAGGACGAAACACCGGTTCTCTGCGCCATTGTAAAGTTTTAGAGC
TAGAAATAGCAAGTTAAAATAAGGCTAGTCCGTTATCAACTTGAAAAAGTGGCACCGAGTCGGTGCTTTT
TTGTTTTAGAGCTAGAAATAGCAAGTTAAAATAAGGCTAGTCCGTTTTTAGCGCGTGCGCCAATTCTGCA
GACAAATGGCTCTAGAGGTACCCGTTACATAACTTACGGTAAATGGCCCGCCTGGCTGACCGCCCAACGA
CCCCCGCCCATTGACGTCAATAGTAACGCCAATAGGGACTTTCCATTGACGTCAATGGGTGGAGTATTTA
CGGTAAACTGCCCACTTGGCAGTACATCAAGTGTATCATATGCCAAGTACGCCCCCTATTGACGTCAATG
ACGGTAAATGGCCCGCCTGGCATTGTGCCCAGTACATGACCTTATGGGACTTTCCTACTTGGCAGTACAT
CTACGTATTAGTCATCGCTATTACCATGGTCGAGGTGAGCCCCACGTTCTGCTTCACTCTCCCCATCTCC
CCCCCCTCCCCACCCCCAATTTTGTATTTATTTATTTTTTAATTATTTTGTGCAGCGATGGGGGCGGGGG
GGGGGGGGGGGCGCGCGCCRGGSGGGGGGGGGGGGGGSGAGGGGSGGGGCGGGGSGAGGCGGAGAGGTGC
GGCGGCAGCCAATCAGAGCGGCGCGCTCCGAAAGTTTCCTTTTATGGCGAGGCGGCGGCGGCGGCGGCCC
TATAAAAAGCGAAGCGCGCGGCGGGCGGGAGTCGCTGCGCGCTGCCTTCGCCCCGTGCCCCGCTCCGCCG
CCGCCTCGCGCCGCCCGCCCCGGCTCTGACTGACCGCGTTACTCCCACAGGTGAGCGGGCGGGACGGCCC
TTCTCCTCCGGGCTGTAATTAGCTGAGCAAGAGGTAAGGGTTTAAGGGATGGTTGGTTGGTGGGGTATTA
ATGTTTAATTACCTGGAGCACCTGCCTGAAATCACTTTTTTTCAGGTTGGACCGGTGCCACCATGGACTA
TAAGGACCACGACGGAGACTACAAGGATCATGATATTGATTACAAAGACGATGACGATAAGATGGCCCCA
AAGAAGAAGCGGAAGGTCGGTATCCACGGAGTCCCAGCAGCCGACAAGAAGTACAGCATCGGCCTGGACA
TCGGCACCAACTCTGTGGGCTGGGCCGTGATCACCGACGAGTACAAGGTGCCCAGCAAGAAATTCAAGGT
GCTGGGCAACACCGACCGGCACAGCATCAAGAAGAACCTGATCGGAGCCCTGCTGTTCGACAGCGGCGAA
ACAGCCGAGGCCACCCGGCTGAAGAGAACCGCCAGAAGAAGATACACCAGACGGAAGAACCGGATCTGCT
ATCTGCAAGAGATCTTCAGCAACGAGATGGCCAAGGTGGACGACAGCTTCTTCCACAGACTGGAAGAGTC
CTTCCTGGTGGAAGAGGATAAGAAGCACGAGCGGCACCCCATCTTCGGCAACATCGTGGACGAGGTGGCC
TACCACGAGAAGTACCCCACCATCTACCACCTGAGAAAGAAACTGGTGGACAGCACCGACAAGGCCGACC
TGCGGCTGATCTATCTGGCCCTGGCCCACATGATCAAGTTCCGGGGCCACTTCCTGATCGAGGGCGACCT
GAACCCCGACAACAGCGACGTGGACAAGCTGTTCATCCAGCTGGTGCAGACCTACAACCAGCTGTTCGAG
GAAAACCCCATCAACGCCAGCGGCGTGGACGCCAAGGCCATCCTGTCTGCCAGACTGAGCAAGAGCAGAC
GGCTGGAAAATCTGATCGCCCAGCTGCCCGGCGAGAAGAAGAATGGCCTGTTCGGAAACCTGATTGCCCT
GAGCCTGGGCCTGACCCCCAACTTCAAGAGCAACTTCGACCTGGCCGAGGATGCCAAACTGCAGCTGAGC
AAGGACACCTACGACGACGACCTGGACAACCTGCTGGCCCAGATCGGCGACCAGTACGCCGACCTGTTTC
TGGCCGCCAAGAACCTGTCCGACGCCATCCTGCTGAGCGACATCCTGAGAGTGAACACCGAGATCACCAA
GGCCCCCCTGAGCGCCTCTATGATCAAGAGATACGACGAGCACCACCAGGACCTGACCCTGCTGAAAGCT
CTCGTGCGGCAGCAGCTGCCTGAGAAGTACAAAGAGATTTTCTTCGACCAGAGCAAGAACGGCTACGCCG
GCTACATTGACGGCGGAGCCAGCCAGGAAGAGTTCTACAAGTTCATCAAGCCCATCCTGGAAAAGATGGA
CGGCACCGAGGAACTGCTCGTGAAGCTGAACAGAGAGGACCTGCTGCGGAAGCAGCGGACCTTCGACAAC
GGCAGCATCCCCCACCAGATCCACCTGGGAGAGCTGCACGCCATTCTGCGGCGGCAGGAAGATTTTTACC
CATTCCTGAAGGACAACCGGGAAAAGATCGAGAAGATCCTGACCTTCCGCATCCCCTACTACGTGGGCCC
TCTGGCCAGGGGAAACAGCAGATTCGCCTGGATGACCAGAAAGAGCGAGGAAACCATCACCCCCTGGAAC
TTCGAGGAAGTGGTGGACAAGGGCGCTTCCGCCCAGAGCTTCATCGAGCGGATGACCAACTTCGATAAGA
ACCTGCCCAACGAGAAGGTGCTGCCCAAGCACAGCCTGCTGTACGAGTACTTCACCGTGTATAACGAGCT
GACCAAAGTGAAATACGTGACCGAGGGAATGAGAAAGCCCGCCTTCCTGAGCGGCGAGCAGAAAAAGGCC
ATCGTGGACCTGCTGTTCAAGACCAACCGGAAAGTGACCGTGAAGCAGCTGAAAGAGGACTACTTCAAGA
AAATCGAGTGCTTCGACTCCGTGGAAATCTCCGGCGTGGAAGATCGGTTCAACGCCTCCCTGGGCACATA
CCACGATCTGCTGAAAATTATCAAGGACAAGGACTTCCTGGACAATGAGGAAAACGAGGACATTCTGGAA
GATATCGTGCTGACCCTGACACTGTTTGAGGACAGAGAGATGATCGAGGAACGGCTGAAAACCTATGCCC
ACCTGTTCGACGACAAAGTGATGAAGCAGCTGAAGCGGCGGAGATACACCGGCTGGGGCAGGCTGAGCCG
GAAGCTGATCAACGGCATCCGGGACAAGCAGTCCGGCAAGACAATCCTGGATTTCCTGAAGTCCGACGGC
TTCGCCAACAGAGCCTTCGCGGCGCTGATCGCCGACGACAGCCTGACCTTTAAAGAGGACATCCAGAAAG
CCCAGGTGTCCGGCCAGGGCGATAGCCTGCACGAGCACATTGCCAATCTGGCCGGCAGCCCCGCCATTAA
GAAGGGCATCCTGCAGACAGTGAAGGTGGTGGACGAGCTCGTGAAAGTGATGGGCCGGCACAAGCCCGAG
AACATCGTGATCGAAATGGCCAGAGAGAACCAGACCACCCAGAAGGGACAGAAGAACAGCCGCGAGAGAA
TGAAGCGGATCGAAGAGGGCATCAAAGAGCTGGGCAGCCAGATCCTGAAAGAACACCCCGTGGAAAACAC
CCAGCTGCAGAACGAGAAGCTGTACCTGTACTACCTGCAGAATGGGCGGGATATGTACGTGGACCAGGAA
CTGGACATCAACCGGCTGTCCGACTACGATGTGGACCATATCGTGCCTCAGAGCTTTCTGAAGGACGACT
CCATCGACAACAAGGTGCTGACCAGAAGCGACAAGAACCGGGGCAAGAGCGACAACGTGCCCTCCGAAGA
GGTCGTGAAGAAGATGAAGAACTACTGGCGGCAGCTGCTGAACGCCAAGCTGATTACCCAGAGAAAGTTC
GACAATCTGACCAAGGCCGAGAGAGGCGGCCTGAGCGAACTGGATAAGGCCGGCTTCATCAAGAGACAGC
TGGTGGAAACCCGGCAGATCACAAAGCACGTGGCACAGATCCTGGACTCCCGGATGAACACTAAGTACGA
CGAGAATGACAAGCTGATCCGGGAAGTGAAAGTGATCACCCTGAAGTCCAAGCTGGTGTCCGATTTCCGG
AAGGATTTCCAGTTTTACAAAGTGCGCGAGATCAACAACTACCACCACGCCCACGACGCCTACCTGAACG
CCGTCGTGGGAACCGCCCTGATCAAAAAGTACCCTAAGCTGGAAAGCGAGTTCGTGTACGGCGACTACAA
GGTGTACGACGTGCGGAAGATGATCGCCAAGAGCGAGCAGGAAATCGGCAAGGCTACCGCCAAGTACTTC
TTCTACAGCAACATCATGAACTTTTTCAAGACCGAGATTACCCTGGCCAACGGCGAGATCCGGAAGCGGC
CTCTGATCGAGACAAACGGCGAAACCGGGGAGATCGTGTGGGATAAGGGCCGGGATTTTGCCACCGTGCG
GAAAGTGCTGAGCATGCCCCAAGTGAATATCGTGAAAAAGACCGAGGTGCAGACAGGCGGCTTCAGCAAA
GAGTCTATCCTGCCCAAGAGGAACAGCGATAAGCTGATCGCCAGAAAGAAGGACTGGGACCCTAAGAAGT
ACGGCGGCTTCGACAGCCCCACCGTGGCCTATTCTGTGCTGGTGGTGGCCAAAGTGGAAAAGGGCAAGTC
CAAGAAACTGAAGAGTGTGAAAGAGCTGCTGGGGATCACCATCATGGAAAGAAGCAGCTTCGAGAAGAAT
CCCATCGACTTTCTGGAAGCCAAGGGCTACAAAGAAGTGAAAAAGGACCTGATCATCAAGCTGCCTAAGT
ACTCCCTGTTCGAGCTGGAAAACGGCCGGAAGAGAATGCTGGCCTCTGCCGGCGAACTGCAGAAGGGAAA
CGAACTGGCCCTGCCCTCCAAATATGTGAACTTCCTGTACCTGGCCAGCCACTATGAGAAGCTGAAGGGC
TCCCCCGAGGATAATGAGCAGAAACAGCTGTTTGTGGAACAGCACAAGCACTACCTGGACGAGATCATCG
AGCAGATCAGCGAGTTCTCCAAGAGAGTGATCCTGGCCGACGCTAATCTGGACAAAGTGCTGTCCGCCTA
CAACAAGCACCGGGATAAGCCCATCAGAGAGCAGGCCGAGAATATCATCCACCTGTTTACCCTGACCAAT
CTGGGAGCCCCTGCCGCCTTCAAGTACTTTGACACCACCATCGACCGGAAGAGGTACACCAGCACCAAAG
AGGTGCTGGACGCCACCCTGATCCACCAGAGCATCACCGGCCTGTACGAGACACGGATCGACCTGTCTCA
GCTGGGAGGCGACAAAAGGCCGGCGGCCACGAAAAAGGCCGGCCAGGCAAAAAAGAAAAAGGAATTCGGC
AGTGGAGAGGGCAGAGGAAGTCTGCTAACATGCGGTGACGTCGAGGAGAATCCTGGCCCAATGACCGAGT
ACAAGCCCACGGTGCGCCTCGCCACCCGCGACGACGTCCCCAGGGCCGTACGCACCCTCGCCGCCGCGTT
CGCCGACTACCCCGCCACGCGCCACACCGTCGATCCGGACCGCCACATCGAGCGGGTCACCGAGCTGCAA
GAACTCTTCCTCACGCGCGTCGGGCTCGACATCGGCAAGGTGTGGGTCGCGGACGACGGCGCCGCGGTGG
CGGTCTGGACCACGCCGGAGAGCGTCGAAGCGGGGGCGGTGTTCGCCGAGATCGGCCCGCGCATGGCCGA
GTTGAGCGGTTCCCGGCTGGCCGCGCAGCAACAGATGGAAGGCCTCCTGGCGCCGCACCGGCCCAAGGAG
CCCGCGTGGTTCCTGGCCACCGTCGGAGTCTCGCCCGACCACCAGGGCAAGGGTCTGGGCAGCGCCGTCG
TGCTCCCCGGAGTGGAGGCGGCCGAGCGCGCCGGGGTGCCCGCCTTCCTGGAGACCTCCGCGCCCCGCAA
CCTCCCCTTCTACGAGCGGCTCGGCTTCACCGTCACCGCCGACGTCGAGGTGCCCGAAGGACCGCGCACC
TGGTGCATGACCCGCAAGCCCGGTGCCTGAGAATTCTAACTAGAGCTCGCTGATCAGCCTCGACTGTGCC
TTCTAGTTGCCAGCCATCTGTTGTTTGCCCCTCCCCCGTGCCTTCCTTGACCCTGGAAGGTGCCACTCCC
ACTGTCCTTTCCTAATAAAATGAGGAAATTGCATCGCATTGTCTGAGTAGGTGTCATTCTATTCTGGGGG
GTGGGGTGGGGCAGGACAGCAAGGGGGAGGATTGGGAAGAGAATAGCAGGCATGCTGGGGAGCGGCCGCA
GGAACCCCTAGTGATGGAGTTGGCCACTCCCTCTCTGCGCGCTCGCTCGCTCACTGAGGCCGGGCGACCA
AAGGTCGCCCGACGCCCGGGCTTTGCCCGGGCGGCCTCAGTGAGCGAGCGAGCGCGCAGCTGCCTGCAGG
GGCGCCTGATGCGGTATTTTCTCCTTACGCATCTGTGCGGTATTTCACACCGCATA
[95 nt withheld, positions 6637-6731]
T
[46 nt withheld, positions 6733-6778]
C
[141 nt withheld, positions 6780-6920]
CCTTTGACGTTGGAGTCCACGTTCTTT
[37 nt withheld, positions 6948-6984]
ACTCTATCTCGGGCTATTCTTTTGATTTATAAGGGATTTTGCCGATTTCGGTCTATTGGTTAAAAAATGA
GCTGATTTAACAAAAATTTAACGCGAATTTTAACAAAATATTAACGTTTACAATTTTATGGTGCACTCTC
AGTACAATCTGCTCTGATGCCGCATAGTTAAGCCAGCCCCGACACCCGCCAACACCCGCTGACGCGCCCT
GACGGGCTTGTCTGCTCCCGGCATCCGCTTACAGACAAGCTGTGACCGTCTCCGGGAGCTGCATGTGTCA
GAGGTTTTCACCGTCATCACCGAAACGCGCGAGACGAAAGGGCCTCGTGATACGCCTATTTTTATAGGTT
AATGTCATGATAATAATGGTTTCTTAGACGTCAGGTGGCACTTTTCGGGGAAATGTGCGCGGAACCCCTA
TTTGTTTATTTTTCTAAATACATTCAAATATGTATCCGCTCATGAGACAATAACCCTGATAAATGCTTCA
ATAATATTGAAAAAGGAAGAGTATGAGTATTCAACATTTCCGTGTCGCCCTTATTCCCTTTTTTGCGGCA
TTTTGCCTTCCTGTTTTTGCTCACCCAGAAACGCTGGTGAAAGTAAAAGATGCTGAAGATCAGTTGGGTG
CACGAGTGGGTTACATCGAACTGGATCTCAACAGCGGTAAGATCCTTGAGAGTTTTCGCCCCGAAGAACG
TTTTCCAATGATGAGCACTTTTAAAGTTCTGCTATGTGGCGCGGTATTATCCCGTATTGACGCCGGGCAA
GAGCAACTCGGTCGCCGCATACACTATTCTCAGAATGACTTGGTTGAGTACTCACCAGTCACAGAAAAGC
ATCTTACGGATGGCATGACAGTAAGAGAATTATGCAGTGCTGCCATAACCATGAGTGATAACACTGCGGC
CAACTTACTTCTGACAACGATCGGAGGACCGAAGGAGCTAACCGCTTTTTTGCACAACATGGGGGATCAT
GTAACTCGCCTTGATCGTTGGGAACCGGAGCTGAATGAAGCCATACCAAACGACGAGCGTGACACCACGA
TGCCTGTAGCAATGGCAACAACGTTGCGCAAACTATTAACTGGCGAACTACTTACTCTAGCTTCCCGGCA
ACAATTAATAGACTGGATGGAGGCGGATAAAGTTGCAGGACCACTTCTGCGCTCGGCCCTTCCGGCTGGC
TGGTTTATTGCTGATAAATCTGGAGCCGGTGAGCGTGGAAGCCGCGGTATCATTGCAGCACTGGGGCCAG
ATGGTAAGCCCTCCCGTATCGTAGTTATCTACACGACGGGGAGTCAGGCAACTATGGATGAACGAAATAG
ACAGATCGCTGAGATAGGTGCCTCACTGATTAAGCATTGGTAACTGTCAGACCAAGTTTACTCATATATA
CTTTAGATTGATTTAAAACTTCATTTTTAATTTAAAAGGATCTAGGTGAAGATCCTTTTTGATAATCTCA
TGACCAAAATCCCTTAACGTGAGTTTTCGTTCCACTGAGCGTCAGACCCCGTAGAAAAGATCAAAGGATC
TTCTTGAGATCCTTTTTTTCTGCGCGTAATCTGCTGCTTGCAAACAAAAAAACCACCGCTACCAGCGGTG
GTTTGTTTGCCGGATCAAGAGCTACCAACTCTTTTTCCGAAGGTAACTGGCTTCAGCAGAGCGCAGATAC
CAAATACTGTTCTTCTAGTGTAGCCGTAGTTAGGCCACCACTTCAAGAACTCTGTAGCACCGCCTACATA
CCTCGCTCTGCTAATCCTGTTACCAGTGGCTGCTGCCAGTGGCGATAAGTCGTGTCTTACCGGGTTGGAC
TCAAGACGATAGTTACCGGATAAGGCGCAGCGGTCGGGCTGAACGGGGGGTTCGTGCACACAGCCCAGCT
TGGAGCGAACGACCTACACCGAACTGAGATACCTACAGCGTGAGCTATGAGAAAGCGCCACGCTTCCCGA
AGGGAGAAAGGCGGACAGGTATCCGGTAAGCGGCAGGGTCGGAACAGGAGAGCGCACGAGGGAGCTTCCA
GGGGGAAACGCCTGGTATCTTTATAGTCCTGTCGGGTTTCGCCACCTCTGACTTGAGCGTCGATTTTTGT
GATGCTCGTCAGGGGGGCGGAGCCTATGGAAAAACGCCAGCAACGCGGCCTTTTTACGGTTCCTGGCCTT
TTGCTGGCCTTTTGCTCACATGT
